>Addgene plasmid #104321 | tet-pLKO-sgRNA-puro | addgene full sequence | sequence record 323839 | Addgene NGS Result
TTGGGGTTGCGCCTTTTCCAAGGCAGCCCTGGGTTTGCGCAGGGACGCGGCTGCTCTGGGCGTGGTTCCG
GGAAACGCAGCGGCGCCGACCCTGGGTCTCGCACATTCTTCACGTCCGTTCGCAGCGTCACCCGGATCTT
CGCCGCTACCCTTGTGGGCCCCCCGGCGACGCTTCCTGCTCCGCCCCTAAGTCGGGAAGGTTCCTTGCGG
TTCGCGGCGTGCCGGACGTGACAAACGGAAGCCGCACGTCTCACTAGTACCCTCGCAGACGGACAGCGCC
AGGGAGCAATGGCAGCGCGCCGACCGCGATGGGCTGTGGCCAATAGCGGCTGCTCAGCAGGGCGCGCCGA
GAGCAGCGGCCGGGAAGGGGCGGTGCGGGAGGCGGGGTGTGGGGCGGTAGTGTGGGCCCTGTTCCTGCCC
GCGCGGTGTTCCGCATTCTGCAAGCCTCCGGAGCGCACGTCGGCAGTCGGCTCCCTCGTTGACCGAATCA
CCGACCTCTCTCCCCAGGGGGATCTGTGAGTTTGGGGACCCTTGATTGTTCTTTCTTTTTCGCTATTGTA
AAATTCATGTTATATGGAGGGGGCAAAGTTTTCAGGGTGTTGTTTAGAATGGGAAGATGTCCCTTGTATC
ACCATGGACCCTCATGATAATTTTGTTTCTTTCACTTTCTACTCTGTTGACAACCATTGTCTCCTCTTAT
TTTCTTTTCATTTTCTGTAACTTTTTCGTTAAACTTTAGCTTGCATTTGTAACGAATTTTTAAATTCACT
TTTGTTTATTTGTCAGATTGTAAGTACTTTCTCTAATCACTTTTTTTTCAAGGCAATCAGGGTATATTAT
ATTGTACTTCAGCACAGTTTTAGAGAACAATTGTTATAATTAAATGATAAGGTAGAATATTTCTGCATAT
AAATTCTGGCTGGCGTGGAAATATTCTTATTGGTAGAAACAACTACATCCTGGTCATCATCCTGCCTTTC
TCTTTATGGTTACAATGATATACACTGTTTGAGATGAGGATAAAATACTCTGAGTCCAAACCGGGCCCCT
CTGCTAACCATGTTCATGCCTTCTTCTTTTTCCTACAGCTCCTGGGCAACGTGCTGGTTATTGTGCTGTC
TCATCATTTTGGCAAAGAATTGTAATACGACTCACTATAGGGCGAATTGATATGTCTAGATTAGATAAAA
GTAAAGTGATTAACAGCGCATTAGAGCTGCTTAATGAGGTCGGAATCGAAGGTTTAACAACCCGTAAACT
CGCCCAGAAGCTAGGTGTAGAGCAGCCTACATTGTATTGGCATGTAAAAAATAAGCGGGCTTTGCTCGAC
GCCTTAGCCATTGAGATGTTAGATAGGCACCATACTCACTTTTGCCCTTTAGAAGGGGAAAGCTGGCAAG
ATTTTTTACGTAATAACGCTAAAAGTTTTAGATGTGCTTTACTAAGTCATCGCGATGGAGCAAAAGTACA
TTTAGGTACACGGCCTACAGAAAAACAGTATGAAACTCTCGAAAATCAATTAGCCTTTTTATGCCAACAA
GGTTTTTCACTAGAGAATGCATTATATGCACTCAGCGCTGTGGGGCATTTTACTTTAGGTTGCGTATTGG
AAGATCAAGAGCATCAAGTCGCTAAAGAAGAAAGGGAAACACCTACTACTGATAGTATGCCGCCATTATT
ACGACAAGCTATCGAATTATTTGATCACCAAGGTGCAGAGCCAGCCTTCTTATTCGGCCTTGAATTGATC
ATATGCGGATTAGAAAAACAACTTAAATGTGAAAGTGGGTCCGCGTACAGCGGCTCCCGGGAGTTCTAGG
GATCTGCCCCTCTCCCTCCCCCCCCCCTAACGTTACTGGCCGAAGCCGCTTGGAATAAGGCCGGTGTGCG
TTTGTCTATATGTTATTTTCCACCATATTGCCGTCTTTTGGCAATGTGAGGGCCCGGAAACCTGGCCCTG
TCTTCTTGACGAGCATTCCTAGGGGTCTTTCCCCTCTCGCCAAAGGAATGCAAGGTCTGTTGAATGTCGT
GAAGGAAGCAGTTCCTCTGGAAGCTTCTTGAAGACAAACAACGTCTGTAGCGACCCTTTGCAGGCAGCGG
AACCCCCCACCTGGCGACAGGTGCCTCTGCGGCCAAAAGCCACGTGTATAAGATACACCTGCAAAGGCGG
CACAACCCCAGTGCCACGTTGTGAGTTGGATAGTTGTGGAAAGAGTCAAATGGCTCTCCTCAAGCGTATT
CAACAAGGGGCTGAAGGATGCCCAGAAGGTACCCCATTGTATGGGATCTGATCTGGGGCCTCGGTGCACA
TGCTTTACATGTGTTTAGTCGAGGTTAAAAAAACGTCTAGGCCCCCCGAACCACGGGGACGTGGTTTTCC
TTTGAAAAACACGATGATAAGGATCCACCGGAGCTTACCATGACCGAGTACAAGCCCACGGTGCGCCTCG
CCACCCGCGACGACGTCCCCAGGGCCGTACGCACCCTCGCCGCCGCGTTCGCCGACTACCCCGCCACGCG
CCACACCGTCGATCCGGACCGCCACATCGAGCGGGTCACCGAGCTGCAAGAACTCTTCCTCACGCGCGTC
GGGCTCGACATCGGCAAGGTGTGGGTCGCGGACGACGGCGCCGCGGTGGCGGTCTGGACCACGCCGGAGA
GCGTCGAAGCGGGGGCGGTGTTCGCCGAGATCGGCCCGCGCATGGCCGAGTTGAGCGGTTCCCGGCTGGC
CGCGCAGCAACAGATGGAAGGCCTCCTGGCGCCGCACCGGCCCAAGGAGCCCGCGTGGTTCCTGGCCACC
GTCGGCGTCTCGCCCGACCACCAGGGCAAGGGTCTGGGCAGCGCCGTCGTGCTCCCCGGAGTGGAGGCGG
CCGAGCGCGCCGGGGTGCCCGCCTTCCTGGAGACCTCCGCGCCCCGCAACCTCCCCTTCTACGAGCGGCT
CGGCTTCACCGTCACCGCCGACGTCGAGGTGCCCGAAGGACCGCGCACCTGGTGCATGACCCGCAAGCCC
GGTGCCTGACGCCCGCCCCACGACCCGCAGCGCCCGACCGAAAGGAGCGCACGACCCCATGCATCGGTAC
CTTTAAGACCAATGACTTACAAGGCAGCTGTAGATCTTAGCCACTTTTTAAAAGAAAAGGGGGGACTGGA
AGGGCTAATTCACTCCCAACGAAGACAAGATCTGCTTTTTGCTTGTACTGGGTCTCTCTGGTTAGACCAG
ATCTGAGCCTGGGAGCTCTCTGGCTAACTAGGGAACCCACTGCTTAAGCCTCAATAAAGCTTGCCTTGAG
TGCTTCAAGTAGTGTGTGCCCGTCTGTTGTGTGACTCTGGTAACTAGAGATCCCTCAGACCCTTTTAGTC
AGTGTGGAAAATCTCTAGCAGTAGTAGTTCATGTCATCTTATTATTCAGTATTTATAACTTGCAAAGAAA
TGAATATCAGAGAGTGAGAGGAACTTGTTTATTGCAGCTTATAATGGTTACAAATAAAGCAATAGCATCA
CAAATTTCACAAATAAAGCATTTTTTTCACTGCATTCTAGTTGTGGTTTGTCCAAACTCATCAATGTATC
TTATCATGTCTGGCTCTAGCTATCCCGCCCCTAACTCCGCCCATCCCGCCCCTAACTCCGCCCAGTTCCG
CCCATTCTCCGCCCCATGGCTGACTAATTTTTTTTATTTATGCAGAGGCCGAGGCCGCCTCGGCCTCTGA
GCTATTCCAGAAGTAGTGAGGAGGCTTTTTTGGAGGCCTAGGGACGTACCCAATTCGCCCTATAGTGAGT
CGTATTACGCGCGCTCACTGGCCGTCGTTTTACAACGTCGTGACTGGGAAAACCCTGGCGTTACCCAACT
TAATCGCCTTGCAGCACATCCCCCTTTCGCCAGCTGGCGTAATAGCGAAGAGGCCCGCACCGATCGCCCT
TCCCAACAGTTGCGCAGCCTGAATGGCGAATGGG
[124 nt withheld, positions 3955-4078]
C
[91 nt withheld, positions 4080-4170]
A
[49 nt withheld, positions 4172-4220]
CCTTTGACGTTGGAGTCCACGTTCTTT
[37 nt withheld, positions 4248-4284]
ACCCTATCTCGGTCTATTCTTTTGATTTATAAGGGATTTTGCCGATTTCGGCCTATTGGTTAAAAAATGA
GCTGATTTAACAAAAATTTAACGCGAATTTTAACAAAATATTAACGCTTACAATTTAGGTGGCACTTTTC
GGGGAAATGTGCGCGGAACCCCTATTTGTTTATTTTTCTAAATACATTCAAATATGTATCCGCTCATGAG
ACAATAACCCTGATAAATGCTTCAATAATATTGAAAAAGGAAGAGTATGAGTATTCAACATTTCCGTGTC
GCCCTTATTCCCTTTTTTGCGGCATTTTGCCTTCCTGTTTTTGCTCACCCAGAAACGCTGGTGAAAGTAA
AAGATGCTGAAGATCAGTTGGGTGCACGAGTGGGTTACATCGAACTGGATCTCAACAGCGGTAAGATCCT
TGAGAGTTTTCGCCCCGAAGAACGTTTTCCAATGATGAGCACTTTTAAAGTTCTGCTATGTGGCGCGGTA
TTATCCCGTATTGACGCCGGGCAAGAGCAACTCGGTCGCCGCATACACTATTCTCAGAATGACTTGGTTG
AGTACTCACCAGTCACAGAAAAGCATCTTACGGATGGCATGACAGTAAGAGAATTATGCAGTGCTGCCAT
AACCATGAGTGATAACACTGCGGCCAACTTACTTCTGACAACGATCGGAGGACCGAAGGAGCTAACCGCT
TTTTTGCACAACATGGGGGATCATGTAACTCGCCTTGATCGTTGGGAACCGGAGCTGAATGAAGCCATAC
CAAACGACGAGCGTGACACCACGATGCCTGTAGCAATGGCAACAACGTTGCGCAAACTATTAACTGGCGA
ACTACTTACTCTAGCTTCCCGGCAACAATTAATAGACTGGATGGAGGCGGATAAAGTTGCAGGACCACTT
CTGCGCTCGGCCCTTCCGGCTGGCTGGTTTATTGCTGATAAATCTGGAGCCGGTGAGCGTGGGTCTCGCG
GTATCATTGCAGCACTGGGGCCAGATGGTAAGCCCTCCCGTATCGTAGTTATCTACACGACGGGGAGTCA
GGCAACTATGGATGAACGAAATAGACAGATCGCTGAGATAGGTGCCTCACTGATTAAGCATTGGTAACTG
TCAGACCAAGTTTACTCATATATACTTTAGATTGATTTAAAACTTCATTTTTAATTTAAAAGGATCTAGG
TGAAGATCCTTTTTGATAATCTCATGACCAAAATCCCTTAACGTGAGTTTTCGTTCCACTGAGCGTCAGA
CCCCGTAGAAAAGATCAAAGGATCTTCTTGAGATCCTTTTTTTCTGCGCGTAATCTGCTGCTTGCAAACA
AAAAAACCACCGCTACCAGCGGTGGTTTGTTTGCCGGATCAAGAGCTACCAACTCTTTTTCCGAAGGTAA
CTGGCTTCAGCAGAGCGCAGATACCAAATACTGTTCTTCTAGTGTAGCCGTAGTTAGGCCACCACTTCAA
GAACTCTGTAGCACCGCCTACATACCTCGCTCTGCTAATCCTGTTACCAGTGGCTGCTGCCAGTGGCGAT
AAGTCGTGTCTTACCGGGTTGGACTCAAGACGATAGTTACCGGATAAGGCGCAGCGGTCGGGCTGAACGG
GGGGTTCGTGCACACAGCCCAGCTTGGAGCGAACGACCTACACCGAACTGAGATACCTACAGCGTGAGCT
ATGAGAAAGCGCCACGCTTCCCGAAGGGAGAAAGGCGGACAGGTATCCGGTAAGCGGCAGGGTCGGAACA
GGAGAGCGCACGAGGGAGCTTCCAGGGGGAAACGCCTGGTATCTTTATAGTCCTGTCGGGTTTCGCCACC
TCTGACTTGAGCGTCGATTTTTGTGATGCTCGTCAGGGGGGCGGAGCCTATGGAAAAACGCCAGCAACGC
GGCCTTTTTACGGTTCCTGGCCTTTTGCTGGCCTTTTGCTCACATGTTCTTTCCTGCGTTATCCCCTGAT
TCTGTGGATAACCGTATTACCGCCTTTGAGTGAGCTGATACCGCTCGCCGCAGCCGAACGACCGAGCGCA
GCGAGTCAGTGAGCGAGGAAGCGGAAGAGCGCCCAATACGCAAACCGCCTCTCCCCGCGCGTTGGCCGAT
TCATTAATGCAGCTGGCACGACAGGTTTCCCGACTGGAAAGCGGGCAGTGAGCGCAACGCAATTAATGTG
AGTTAGCTCACTCATTAGGCACCCCAGGCTTTACACTTTATGCTTCCGGCTCGTATGTTGTGTGGAATTG
TGAGCGGATAACAATTTCACACAGGAAACAGCTATGACCATGATTACGCCAAGCGCGCAATTAACCCTCA
CTAAAGGGAACAAAAGCTGGAGCTGCAAGCTTAATGTAGTCTTATGCAATACTCTTGTAGTCTTGCAACA
TGGTAACGATGAGTTAGCAACATGCCTTACAAGGAGAGAAAAAGCACCGTGCATGCCGATTGGTGGAAGT
AAGGTGGTACGATCGTGCCTTATTAGGAAGGCAACAGACGGGTCTGACATGGATTGGACGAACCACTGAA
TTGCCGCATTGCAGAGATATTGTATTTAAGTGCCTAGCTCGATACATAAACGGGTCTCTCTGGTTAGACC
AGATCTGAGCCTGGGAGCTCTCTGGCTAACTAGGGAACCCACTGCTTAAGCCTCAATAAAGCTTGCCTTG
AGTGCTTCAAGTAGTGTGTGCCCGTCTGTTGTGTGACTCTGGTAACTAGAGATCCCTCAGACCCTTTTAG
TCAGTGTGGAAAATCTCTAGCAGTGGCGCCCGAACAGGGACTTGAAAGCGAAAGGGAAACCAGAGGAGCT
CTCTCGACGCAGGACTCGGCTTGCTGAAGCGCGCACGGCAAGAGGCGAGGGGCGGCGACTGGTGAGTACG
CCAAAAATTTTGACTAGCGGAGGCTAGAAGGAGAGAGATGGGTGCGAGAGCGTCAGTATTAAGCGGGGGA
GAATTAGATCGCGATGGGAAAAAATTCGGTTAAGGCCAGGGGGAAAGAAAAAATATAAATTAAAACATAT
AGTATGGGCAAGCAGGGAGCTAGAACGATTCGCAGTTAATCCTGGCCTGTTAGAAACATCAGAAGGCTGT
AGACAAATACTGGGACAGCTACAACCATCCCTTCAGACAGGATCAGAAGAACTTAGATCATTATATAATA
CAGTAGCAACCCTCTATTGTGTGCATCAAAGGATAGAGATAAAAGACACCAAGGAAGCTTTAGACAAGAT
AGAGGAAGAGCAAAACAAAAGTAAGACCACCGCACAGCAAGCGGCCGCTGATCTTCAGACCTGGAGGAGG
AGATATGAGGGACAATTGGAGAAGTGAATTATATAAATATAAAGTAGTAAAAATTGAACCATTAGGAGTA
GCACCCACCAAGGCAAAGAGAAGAGTGGTGCAGAGAGAAAAAAGAGCAGTGGGAATAGGAGCTTTGTTCC
TTGGGTTCTTGGGAGCAGCAGGAAGCACTATGGGCGCAGCGTCAATGACGCTGACGGTACAGGCCAGACA
ATTATTGTCTGGTATAGTGCAGCAGCAGAACAATTTGCTGAGGGCTATTGAGGCGCAACAGCATCTGTTG
CAACTCACAGTCTGGGGCATCAAGCAGCTCCAGGCAAGAATCCTGGCTGTGGAAAGATACCTAAAGGATC
AACAGCTCCTGGGGATTTGGGGTTGCTCTGGAAAACTCATTTGCACCACTGCTGTGCCTTGGAATGCTAG
TTGGAGTAATAAATCTCTGGAACAGATTTGGAATCACACGACCTGGATGGAGTGGGACAGAGAAATTAAC
AATTACACAAGCTTAATACACTCCTTAATTGAAGAATCGCAAAACCAGCAAGAAAAGAATGAACAAGAAT
TATTGGAATTAGATAAATGGGCAAGTTTGTGGAATTGGTTTAACATAACAAATTGGCTGTGGTATATAAA
ATTATTCATAATGATAGTAGGAGGCTTGGTAGGTTTAAGAATAGTTTTTGCTGTACTTTCTATAGTGAAT
AGAGTTAGGCAGGGATATTCACCATTATCGTTTCAGACCCACCTCCCAACCCCGAGGGGACCCGACAGGC
CCGAAGGAATAGAAGAAGAAGGTGGAGAGAGAGACAGAGACAGATCCATTCGATTAGTGAACGGATCTCG
ACGGTATCGATCACGAGACTAGCCTCGAGCGGCCGCAATATTTGCATGTCGCTATGTGTTCTGGGAAATC
ACCATAAACGTGAAATCCCTATCAGTGATAGAGACTTATAAGTTCCCTATCAGTGATAGAGACACCGGTT
CTGAACAGCTTCTTGGGAAGTAGTTTAAGAGCTAAGCTGGAAACAGCATAGCAAGTTTAAATAAGGCTAG
TCCGTTATCAACTTGAAAAAGTGGCACCGAGTCGGTGCTTTTTTTGAATTCTCGACCTCGAGACAAATGG
CAGTATTCATCCACAATTTTAAAAGAAAAGGGGGGATTGGGGGGTACAGTGCAGGGGAAAGAATAGTAGA
CATAATAGCAACAGACATACAAACTAAAGAATTACAAAAACAAATTACAAAAATTCAAAATTTTCGGGTT
TATTACAGGGACAGCAGAGATCCACTTTGGCCGCGGCTCGAGGGGG
Features (pLannotate 1.2.2; 30 found; start..end, strand, type, name):
    516..1088    +  intron         β-globin intron: intron from rabbit β-globin gene
   1143..1161    +  promoter       T7 promoter: promoter for bacteriophage T7 RNA polymerase
   1172..1792    +  CDS            tetR: TETR2_ECOLX - Experimental evidence at protein level: Swiss-Prot protein existence level 1. TetR is the repressor of the tetracycline resistance element; its N-terminal region forms a helix-turn-helix structure and binds DNA. Binding of tetracycline to TetR reduces the repressor affinity for the tetracycline resistance gene (tetA) promoter operator sites. From Escherichia coli.
   1938..2400    +  misc_feature   IRES: internal ribosome entry site (IRES) of the encephalomyocarditis virus (EMCV)
   2420..3019    +  CDS            PuroR: puromycin N-acetyltransferase; pac from Streptomyces alboniger; confers resistance to puromycin
   3062..3145    +  CDS            nef (fragment): NEF_HV1Z2 - Experimental evidence at protein level: Swiss-Prot protein existence level 1. Extracellular Nef protein targets CD4(+) T-lymphocytes for apoptosis by interacting with CXCR4 surface receptors. From Human immunodeficiency virus type 1 group M subtype D (isolate Z2/CDC-Z34) (HIV-1).
   3147..3380    +  LTR            3' LTR (ΔU3): self-inactivating 3' long terminal repeat (LTR) from HIV-1
   3452..3573    +  polyA_signal   SV40 poly(A) signal: SV40 polyadenylation signal
   3613..3748    +  rep_origin     SV40 ori: SV40 origin of replication
   3769..3787    -  promoter       T7 promoter: promoter for bacteriophage T7 RNA polymerase
   3795..3950    +  CDS            lacZα (fragment): LacZα fragment of β-galactosidase; lacZ fragment
   3955..4383    +  rep_origin     f1 ori (sequence partly withheld): f1 bacteriophage origin of replication; arrow indicates direction of (+) strand synthesis
   4436..4540    +  promoter       AmpR promoter: bla
   4541..5401    +  CDS            AmpR: β-lactamase; bla; confers resistance to ampicillin, carbenicillin, and related antibiotics
   5572..6160    +  rep_origin     ori: high-copy-number ColE1/pMB1/pBR322/pUC origin of replication
   6343..6435    +  CDS            lacI (fragment): lac repressor; lacI; The lac repressor binds to the lac operator to inhibit transcription in E. coli. This inhibition can be relieved by adding lactose or isopropyl-β-D-thiogalactopyranoside (IPTG).
   6448..6469    +  protein_bind   CAP binding site: CAP binding activates transcription in the presence of cAMP. E. coli catabolite activator protein
   6484..6514    +  promoter       lac promoter: promoter for the E. coli lac operon
   6522..6538    +  protein_bind   lac operator: The lac repressor binds to the lac operator to inhibit transcription in E. coli. This inhibition can be relieved by adding lactose or isopropyl-β-D-thiogalactopyranoside (IPTG). lac repressor encoded by lacI
   6583..6601    +  promoter       T3 promoter: promoter for bacteriophage T3 RNA polymerase
   6629..6855    +  promoter       RSV promoter: Rous sarcoma virus enhancer/promoter
   6856..7036    +  LTR            5' LTR (truncated): truncated 5' long terminal repeat (LTR) from HIV-1
   7083..7208    +  misc_feature   HIV-1 Ψ: packaging signal of human immunodeficiency virus type 1
   7192..7555    +  CDS            HIV-1 gag (fragment): gag protein from human immunodeficiency virus 1; gag
   7701..7934    +  misc_feature   RRE: The Rev response element (RRE) of HIV-1 allows for Rev-dependent mRNA export from the nucleus to the cytoplasm.
   8311..8411    +  CDS            Rev (fragment): human immunodeficiency virus 1 (HIV-1) Rev protein; rev; enhances nuclear export of unspliced and incompletely spliced viral mRNAs
   8452..8546    +  promoter       H1-2O2 promoter: doxycycline-inducible variant of the human H1 RNA promoter (Henriksen et al., 2007)
   8595..8662    +  misc_RNA       tracrRNA (fragment): trans-activating CRISPR RNA for the Streptococcus pyogenes CRISPR/Cas9 system
   8711..8828    +  misc_feature   cPPT/CTS: central polypurine tract and central termination sequence of HIV-1
   8877..507     +  promoter       hPGK promoter (across the origin): human phosphoglycerate kinase 1 promoter
