[The description below was written by a language model from this plasmid's Addgene catalogue record and pLannotate feature annotations shown in this document.]
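Description:
tet-pLKO-sgRNA-puro is an empty third-generation lentiviral backbone for doxycycline/tetracycline-inducible expression of a single guide RNA in mammalian cells. It was derived from tet-pLKO-puro by converting the shRNA-encoding cassette to an sgRNA-encoding one. The plasmid is about 8.8–8.9 kb and is maintained in E. coli through a ColE1/pUC-type origin with ampicillin resistance (AmpR). The catalogue entry lists it as low copy even though the annotated origin is of the high-copy type. An f1 origin, an SV40 origin and lac-derived remnants from the parental backbone are also annotated.

The viral portion runs from a chimeric RSV promoter–truncated HIV-1 5' LTR, which makes genomic RNA production Tat-independent. It continues through the Ψ packaging signal with a partial gag sequence, the RRE for Rev-dependent nuclear export and a cPPT/CTS, and ends at a self-inactivating ΔU3 3' LTR followed by an SV40 polyadenylation signal.

Two expression units lie between the LTRs. The first is an H1 promoter variant carrying tet operator sites (H1/TO, annotated H1-2O2) placed upstream of a Streptococcus pyogenes tracrRNA-derived scaffold, and a user-supplied guide sequence is inserted between them by restriction cloning. The second is a human PGK promoter with a rabbit β-globin intron that drives TetR, followed by an EMCV IRES and the puromycin N-acetyltransferase gene. Constitutively expressed TetR binds the operators and silences H1 transcription until tetracycline or doxycycline releases it. Puromycin selects transduced cells from the same transcript.

No Cas9 is encoded, so the nuclease must be provided separately. The vector suits temporally controlled CRISPR gene disruption in stably transduced cell lines.
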