Addgene plasmid #104321: tet-pLKO-sgRNA-puro
Purpose: (Empty Backbone) 3rd generation lentiviral plasmid for inducible expression of sgRNA; derived from tet-pLKO-puro; puromycin selection. See manual for detailed protocols.
Depositing lab: Nathanael Gray. Depositing organization: Dana-Farber Cancer Institute. Publication: MELK is not necessary for the proliferation of basal-like breast cancer cells. Huang HT, Seo HS, Zhang T, Wang Y, Jiang B, Li Q, Buckley DL, Nabet B, Roberts JM, Paulk J, Dastjerdi S, Winter GE, McLauchlan H, Moran J, Bradner JE, Eck MJ, Dhe-Paganon S, Zhao JJ, Gray NS. eLife. 2017 Sep 19;6. pii: e26693. doi: 10.7554/eLife.26693. PubMed 28926338.
Backbone
  Vector backbone: tet-pLKO-puro
  Backbone size (bp): 8800
  Modifications to backbone: shRNA encoding to sgRNA encoding
  Vector type: Mammalian Expression, Lentiviral, CRISPR
  Promoter: H1/TO
  Selectable markers: Puromycin
Growth in bacteria
  Bacterial resistance: Ampicillin, 100 μg/mL
  Growth temperature: 30°C
  Growth strain: NEB Stable
  Copy number: Low Copy
Gene/Insert
  Cloning method: Restriction Enzyme
  Sequencing primers: 5′ tet-pLKO-seq-1: 5’- GTTTCAGACCCACCTCCCAAC’-3
Terms and licenses: Academic/Nonprofit Terms; Industry Terms: Not Available to Industry
How to cite: tet-pLKO-sgRNA-puro was a gift from Nathanael Gray (Addgene plasmid # 104321 ; http://n2t.net/addgene:104321 ; RRID:Addgene_104321)
