>Addgene plasmid #104321 | tet-pLKO-sgRNA-puro | depositor partial sequence | sequence record 197864 | tet-pLKO-seq-1: 5’- GTTTCAGACCCACCTCCCAAC’-3
GGAGAGAGAGACAGAGACAGATCCATTCGATTAGTGAACGGATCTCGACGGTATCGATCACGAGACTAGC
CTCGAGCGGCCGCAATATTTGCATGTCGCTATGTGTTCTGGGAAATCACCATAAACGTGAAATCCCTATC
AGTGATAGAGACTTATAAGTTCCCTATCAGTGATAGAGACACCGGTTCTGAACAGCTTCTTGGGAAGTAG
TTTAAGAGCTAAGCTGGAAACAGCATAGCAAGTTTAAATAAGGCTAGTCCGTTATCAACTTGAAAAAGTG
GCACCGAGTCGGTGCTTTTTTTGAATTCTCGACCTCGAGACAAATGGCAGTATTCATCCACAATTTTAAA
AGAAAAGGGGGGATTGGGGGGTACAGTGCAGGGGAAAGAATAGTAGACATAATAGCAACAGACATACAAA
CTAAAGAATTACAAAAACAAATTACAAAAATTCAAAATTTTCGGGTTTATTACAGGGACAGCAGAGATCC
ACTTTGGCCGCGGCTCGAGGGGGTTGGGGTTGCGCCTTTTCCAAGGCAGCCCTGGGTTTGCGCAGGGACG
CGGCTGCTCTGGGCGTGGTTCCGGGAAACGCAGCGGCGCCGACCCTGGGTCTCGCACATTCTTCACGTCC
GTTCGCAGCGTCACCCGGATCTTCGCCGCTACCCTTGTGGGCCCCCCGGCGACGCTTCCTGCTCCGCCCC
TAAGTCGGGAAGGTTCCTTGCGGTTCGCGGCGTGCCGGACGTGACAAACGGAAGCCGCACGTCTCACTAG
TACCCTCGCAGACGGACAGCGCCAGGGAGCAATGGCAGCGCGCCGACCGCGATGGGCTGTGGCCAATAGC
GGCTGCTCAGCAGGGCGCGCCGAGAGCAGCGGCCGGGAAGGGGCGGTGCGGGAGGCGGGGTGTGGGGCGG
TA
